>Addgene plasmid #52483 | pRVdG-N-P-M-EGFP-SynPhRFP-L | depositor full sequence | sequence record 81376 | pRVdG-N-P-M-EGFP-SynPhRFP-L sequence 16265 bps
GG
[124 nt withheld, positions 3-126]
C
[91 nt withheld, positions 128-218]
A
[49 nt withheld, positions 220-268]
CCTTTGACGTTGGAGTCCACGTTCTTT
[37 nt withheld, positions 296-332]
ACCCTATCTCGGTCTATTCTTTTGATTTATAAGGGATTTTGCCGATTTCGGCCTATTGGTTAAAAAAATG
AGCTGATTTAACAAAAATTTAACGCGAATTTTAACAAAATATTAACGCTTACAATTTCCATTCGCCATTC
AGGCTGCGCAACTGTTGGGAAGGGCGATCGGTGCGGGCCTCTTCGCTATTACGCCAGCTGGCGAAAGGGG
GATGTGCTGCAAGGCGATTAAGTTGGGTAACGCCAGGGTTTTCCCAGTCACGACGTTGTAAAACGACGGC
CAGTGAGCGCGCGATAAGCTTGATATCGAATTCCTGCAGCGCGTTGACATTGATTATTGACTAGTTATTA
ATAGTAATCAATTACGGGGTCATTAGTTCATAGCCCATATATGGAGTTCCGCGTTACATAACTTACGGTA
AATGGCCCGCCTGGCTGACCGCCCAACGACCCCCGCCCATTGACGTCAATAATGACGTATGTTCCCATAG
TAACGCCAATAGGGACTTTCCATTGACGTCAATGGGTGGAGTATTTACGGTAAACTGCCCACTTGGCAGT
ACATCAAGTGTATCATATGCCAAGTACGCCCCCTATTGACGTCAATGACGGTAAATGGCCCGCCTGGCAT
TATGCCCAGTACATGACCTTATGGGACTTTCCTACTTGGCAGTACATCTACGTATTAGTCATCGCTATTA
CCATGGTGATGCGGTTTTGGCAGTACATCAATGGGCGTGGATAGCGGTTTGACTCACGGGGATTTCCAAG
TCTCCACCCCATTGACGTCAATGGGAGTTTGTTTTGGCACCAAAATCAACGGGACTTTCCAAAATGTCGT
AACAACTCCGCCCCATTGACGCAAATGGGCGGTAGGCGTGTACGGTGGGAGGTCTATATAAGCAGAGCTC
TCTGGCTAACTAGAGAACCCACTGCTTACTGGCTTATCGAAATTAATACGACTCACTATAGGGAGACCCA
AGCTGGCTAGATTAAGCGTCTGATGAGTCCGTGAGGACGAAACCCGGCGTACCGGGTCACGCTTAACAAC
CAGATCAAAGAAAAAACAGACATTGTCAATTGCAAAGCAAAAATGTAACACCCCTACAATGGATGCCGAC
AAGATTGTATTCAAAGTCAATAATCAGGTGGTCTCTTTGAAGCCTGAGATTATCGTGGATCAATATGAGT
ACAAGTACCCTGCCATCAAAGATTTGAAAAAGCCCTGTATAACCCTAGGAAAGGCTCCCGATTTAAATAA
AGCATACAAGTCAGTTTTGTCAGGCATGAGCGCCGCCAAACTTAATCCTGACGATGTATGTTCCTATTTG
GCAGCGGCAATGCAGTTTTTTGAGGGGACATGTCCGGAAGACTGGACCAGCTATGGAATTGTGATTGCAC
GAAAAGGAGATAAGATCACCCCAGGTTCTCTGGTGGAGATAAAACGTACTGATGTAGAAGGGAATTGGGC
TCTGACAGGAGGCATGGAACTGACAAGAGACCCCACTGTCCCTGAGCATGCGTCCTTAGTCGGTCTTCTC
TTGAGTCTGTATAGGTTGAGCAAAATATCCGGGCAAAACACTGGTAACTATAAGACAAACATTGCAGACA
GGATAGAGCAGATTTTTGAGACAGCCCCTTTTGTTAAAATCGTGGAACACCATACTCTAATGACAACTCA
CAAAATGTGTGCTAATTGGAGTACTATACCAAACTTCAGATTTTTGGCCGGAACCTATGACATGTTTTTC
TCCCGGATTGAGCATCTATATTCAGCAATCAGAGTGGGCACAGTTGTCACTGCTTATGAAGACTGTTCAG
GACTGGTATCATTTACTGGGTTCATAAAACAAATCAATCTCACCGCTAGAGAGGCAATACTATATTTCTT
CCACAAGAACTTTGAGGAAGAGATAAGAAGAATGTTTGAGCCAGGGCAGGAGACAGCTGTTCCTCACTCT
TATTTCATCCACTTCCGTTCACTAGGCTTGAGTGGGAAATCTCCTTATTCATCAAATGCTGTTGGTCACG
TGTTCAATCTCATTCACTTTGTAGGATGCTATATGGGTCAAGTCAGATCCCTAAATGCAACGGTTATTGC
TGCATGTGCTCCTCATGAAATGTCTGTTCTAGGGGGCTATCTGGGAGAGGAATTCTTCGGGAAAGGGACA
TTTGAAAGAAGATTCTTCAGAGATGAGAAAGAACTTCAAGAATACGAGGCGGCTGAACTGACAAAGACTG
ACGTAGCACTGGCAGATGATGGAACTGTCAACTCTGACGACGAGGACTACTTTTCAGGTGAAACCAGAAG
TCCGGAGGCTGTTTATACTCGAATCATGATGAATGGAGGTCGACTAAAGAGATCTCACATACGGAGATAT
GTCTCAGTCAGTTCCAATCATCAAGCCCGTCCAAACTCATTCGCCGAGTTTCTAAACAAGACATATTCGA
GTGACTCATAAGAAGTTGAATAACAAAATGCCGGAAATCTACGGATTGTGTATATCCATCATGAAAAAAA
CTAACACCCCTCCTTTCGAACCATCCCAAACATGAGCAAGATCTTTGTCAATCCTAGTGCTATTAGAGCC
GGTCTGGCCGATCTTGAGATGGCTGAAGAAACTGTTGATCTGATCAATAGAAATATCGAAGACAATCAGG
CTCATCTCCAAGGGGAACCCATAGAGGTGGACAATCTCCCTGAGGATATGGGGCGACTTCACCTGGATGA
TGGAAAATCGCCCAACCATGGTGAGATAGCCAAGGTGGGAGAAGGCAAGTATCGAGAGGACTTTCAGATG
GATGAAGGAGAGGATCCTAGCTTCCTGTTCCAGTCATACCTGGAAAATGTTGGAGTCCAAATAGTCAGAC
AAATGAGGTCAGGAGAGAGATTTCTCAAGATATGGTCACAGACCGTAGAAGAGATTATATCCTATGTCGC
GGTCAACTTTCCCAACCCTCCAGGAAAGTCTTCAGAGGATAAATCAACCCAGACTACTGGCCGAGAGCTC
AAGAAGGAGACAACACCCACTCCTTCTCAGAGAGAAAGCCAATCATCGAAAGCCAGGATGGCGGCTCAAA
TTGCTTCTGGCCCTCCAGCCCTTGAATGGTCGGCTACCAATGAAGAGGATGATCTATCAGTGGAGGCTGA
GATCGCTCACCAGATTGCAGAAAGTTTCTCCAAAAAATATAAGTTTCCCTCTCGATCCTCAGGGATACTC
TTGTATAATTTTGAGCAATTGAAAATGAACCTTGATGATATAGTTAAAGAGGCAAAAAATGTACCAGGTG
TGACCCGTTTAGCCCATGACGGGTCCAAACTCCCCCTAAGATGTGTACTGGGATGGGTCGCTTTGGCCAA
CTCTAAGAAATTCCAGTTGTTAGTCGAATCCGACAAGCTGAGTAAAATCATGCAAGATGACTTGAATCGC
TATACATCTTGCTAACCGAACCTCTCCCCTCAGTCCCTCTAGACAATAAAATCCGAGATGTCCCAAAGTC
AACATGAAAAAAACAGGCAACACCACTGATAAAATGAACCTCCTACGTAAGATAGTGAAAAACCGCAGGG
ACGAGGACACTCAAAAATCCTCTCCCGCGTCAGCCCCTCTGGATGACGATGACTTGTGGCTTCCACCCCC
TGAATACGTCCCGCTGAAAGAACTTACAGGCAAGAAGAACATGAGGAACTTTTGTATCAACGGAAGGGTT
AAAGTGTGTAGCCCGAATGGTTACTCGTTCAGGATCCTGCGGCACATTCTGAAATCATTCGACGAGATAT
ATTCTGGGAATCATAGGATGATCGGGTTAGTCAAAGTGGTTATTGGACTGGCTTTGTCAGGATCTCCAGT
CCCTGAGGGCCTGAACTGGGTATACAAATTGAGGAGAACCTTTATCTTCCAGTGGGCTGATTCCAGGGGC
CCTCTTGAAGGGGAGGAGTTGGAATACTCTCAGGAGATCACTTGGGATGATGATACTGAGTTCGTCGGAT
TGCAAATAAGAGTGATTGCAAAACAGTGTCATATCCAGGGCAGAGTCTGGTGTATCAACATGAACCCGAG
AGCATGTCAACTATGGTCTGACATGTCTCTTCAGACACAAAGGTCCGAAGAGGACAAAGATTCCTCTCTG
CTTCTAGAATAATCAGATTATATCCCGCAAATTTATCACTTGTTTACCTCTGGAGGAGAGAACATATGGG
CTCAACTCCAACCCTTGGGAGCAATATAACAAAAAACATGTTATGGTGCCATTAAACCGCTGCATTTCAT
CAAAGTCAAGTTGATTACCTTTACATTTTGATCCTCTTGGATGTGAAAAAAACTATTAACATCCCTCAAA
AGACCCCGGGAAAGCCGCCACCATGGTGAGCAAGGGCGAGGAGCTGTTCACCGGGGTGGTGCCCATCCTG
GTCGAGCTGGACGGCGACGTAAACGGCCACAAGTTCAGCGTGTCCGGCGAGGGCGAGGGCGATGCCACCT
ACGGCAAGCTGACCCTGAAGTTCATCTGCACCACCGGCAAGCTGCCCGTGCCCTGGCCCACCCTCGTGAC
CACCCTGACCTACGGCGTGCAGTGCTTCAGCCGCTACCCCGACCACATGAAGCAGCACGACTTCTTCAAG
TCCGCCATGCCCGAAGGCTACGTCCAGGAGCGCACCATCTTCTTCAAGGACGACGGCAACTACAAGACCC
GCGCCGAGGTGAAGTTCGAGGGCGACACCCTGGTGAACCGCATCGAGCTGAAGGGCATCGACTTCAAGGA
GGACGGCAACATCCTGGGGCACAAGCTGGAGTACAACTACAACAGCCACAACGTCTATATCATGGCCGAC
AAGCAGAAGAACGGCATCAAGGTGAACTTCAAGATCCGCCACAACATCGAGGACGGCAGCGTGCAGCTCG
CCGACCACTACCAGCAGAACACCCCCATCGGCGACGGCCCCGTGCTGCTGCCCGACAACCACTACCTGAG
CACCCAGTCCGCCCTGAGCAAAGACCCCAACGAGAAGCGCGATCACATGGTCCTGCTGGAGTTCGTGACC
GCCGCCGGGATCACTCTCGGCATGGACGAGCTGTACAAGTAATTAATTAACGTCCTTTCAACGATCCAAG
TCCATGAAAAAAACTAACACCCCTCCCGTACGGCCGCCACCATGGACGTGGTGAATCAGCTGGTGGCTGG
GGGTCAGTTCCGGGTGGTCAAGGAGCCCCTTGGCTTCGTGAAGGTGCTGCAGTGGGTCTTTGCCATCTTC
GCCTTTGCTACGTGCGGCAGCTACACCGGAGAGCTTCGGCTGAGCGTGGAGTGTGCCAACAAGACGGAGA
GTGCCCTCAACATCGAAGTCGAATTTGAGTACCCATTCAGGCTGCACCAAGTGTACTTTGATGCACCCTC
CTGCGTTAAAGGGGGCACTACCAAGATCTTCCTAGTTGGTGACTACTCCTCCTCGGGTGAATTCTTTGTC
ACCGTGGCTGTGTTTGCCTTCCTCTACTCCATGGGGGCCCTGGCCACCTACATCTTCCTGCAGAACAAGT
ACCGAGAGAACAACAAAGGGCCAATGATGGACTTCCTGGCCACAGCAGTGTTCGCTTTCATGTGGCTAGT
TAGCTCATCCGCCTGGGCCAAAGGCCTGTCCGATGTGAAGATGGCCACTGACCCAGAGAACATTATCAAG
GAGATGCCTATGTGCCGCCAGACAGGAAACACATGCAAGGAACTGAGGGACCCTGTGACTTCAGGACTCA
ACACCTCGGTGGTGTTTGGCTTCCTGAACCTGGTGCTCTGGGTTGGCAACCTATGGTTCGTGTTCAAGGA
GACAGGCTGGGCCGCCCCATTCATGCGCGCACCTCCAGGCGCCCCAGAAAAGCAACCAGCTCCTGGCGAT
GCCTACGGCGATGCGGGCTATGGGCAGGGCCCCGGAGGCTATGGGCCCCAGGACTCCTACGGGCCTCAGG
GTGGTTATCAACCCGATTACGGGCAGCCAGCCAGCGGCGGTGGCGGTGGCTACGGGCCTCAGGGCGACTA
TGGGCAGCAAGGCTACGGCCAACAGGGTGCGCCCACCTCCTTCTCCAATCAGATGGGCGGAGGCCCTGGG
ATCCACCGGCCGGTCGCCACCATGGTGTCTAAGGGCGAAGAGCTGATTAAGGAGAACATGCACATGAAGC
TGTACATGGAGGGCACCGTGAACAACCACCACTTCAAGTGCACATCCGAGGGCGAAGGCAAGCCCTACGA
GGGCACCCAGACCATGAGAATCAAGGTGGTCGAGGGCGGCCCTCTCCCCTTCGCCTTCGACATCCTGGCT
ACCAGCTTCATGTACGGCAGCAGAACCTTCATCAACCACACCCAGGGCATCCCCGACTTCTTTAAGCAGT
CCTTCCCTGAGGGCTTCACATGGGAGAGAGTCACCACATACGAAGACGGGGGCGTGCTGACCGCTACCCA
GGACACCAGCCTCCAGGACGGCTGCCTCATCTACAACGTCAAGATCAGAGGGGTGAACTTCCCATCCAAC
GGCCCTGTGATGCAGAAGAAAACACTCGGCTGGGAGGCCAACACCGAGATGCTGTACCCCGCTGACGGCG
GCCTGGAAGGCAGAACCGACATGGCCCTGAAGCTCGTGGGCGGGGGCCACCTGATCTGCAACTTCAAGAC
CACATACAGATCCAAGAAACCCGCTAAGAACCTCAAGATGCCCGGCGTCTACTATGTGGACCACAGACTG
GAAAGAATCAAGGAGGCCGACAAAGAGACCTACGTCGAGCAGCACGAGGTGGCTGTGGCCAGATACTGCG
ACCTCCCTAGCAAACTGGGGCACAAACTTAATGGCATGGACGAGCTGTACAAGTAAGCTAGCTTATAAAG
TGCTGGGTCATCTAAGCTTTTCAGTCGAGAAAAAAACATTAGATCAGAAGAACAACTGGCAACACTTCTC
AACCTGAGACTTACTTCAAGATGCTCGATCCTGGAGAGGTCTATGATGACCCTATTGACCCAATCGAGTT
AGAGGCTGAACCCAGAGGAACCCCCATTGTCCCCAACATCTTGAGGAACTCTGACTACAATCTCAACTCT
CCTTTGATAGAAGATCCTGCTAGACTAATGTTAGAATGGTTAAAAACAGGGAATAGACCTTATCGGATGA
CTCTAACAGACAATTGCTCCAGGTCTTTCAGAGTTTTGAAAGATTATTTCAAGAAGGTAGATTTGGGTTC
TCTCAAGGTGGGCGGAATGGCTGCACAGTCAATGATTTCTCTCTGGTTATATGGTGCCCACTCTGAATCC
AACAGGAGCCGGAGATGTATAACAGACTTGGCCCATTTCTATTCCAAGTCGTCCCCCATAGAGAAGCTGT
TGAATCTCACGCTAGGAAATAGAGGGCTGAGAATCCCCCCAGAGGGAGTGTTAAGTTGCCTTGAGAGGGT
TGATTATGATAATGCATTTGGAAGGTATCTTGCCAACACGTATTCCTCTTACTTGTTCTTCCATGTAATC
ACCTTATACATGAACGCCCTAGACTGGGATGAAGAAAAGACCATCCTAGCATTATGGAAAGATTTAACCT
CAGTGGACATCGGGAAGGACTTGGTAAAGTTCAAAGACCAAATATGGGGACTGCTGATCGTGACAAAGGA
CTTTGTTTACTCCCAAAGTTCCAATTGTCTTTTTGACAGAAACTACACACTTATGCTAAAAGATCTTTTC
TTGTCTCGCTTCAACTCCTTAATGGTCTTGCTCTCTCCCCCAGAGCCCCGATACTCAGATGACTTGATAT
CTCAACTATGCCAGCTGTACATTGCTGGGGATCAAGTCTTGTCTATGTGTGGAAACTCCGGCTATGAAGT
CATCAAAATATTGGAGCCATATGTCGTGAATAGTTTAGTCCAGAGAGCAGAAAAGTTTAGGCCTCTCATT
CATTCCTTGGGAGACTTTCCTGTATTTATAAAAGACAAGGTAAGTCAACTTGAAGAGACGTTCGGTCCCT
GTGCAAGAAGGTTCTTTAGGGCTCTGGATCAATTCGACAACATACATGACTTGGTTTTTGTGTTTGGCTG
TTACAGGCATTGGGGGCACCCATATATAGATTATCGAAAGGGTCTGTCAAAACTATATGATCAGGTTCAC
CTTAAAAAAATGATAGATAAGTCCTACCAGGAGTGCTTAGCAAGCGACCTAGCCAGGAGGATCCTTAGAT
GGGGTTTTGATAAGTACTCCAAGTGGTATCTGGATTCAAGATTCCTAGCCCGAGACCACCCCTTGACTCC
TTATATCAAAACCCAAACATGGCCACCCAAACATATTGTAGACTTGGTGGGGGATACATGGCACAAGCTC
CCGATCACGCAGATCTTTGAGATTCCTGAATCAATGGATCCGTCAGAAATATTGGATGACAAATCACATT
CTTTCACCAGAACGAGACTAGCTTCTTGGCTGTCAGAAAACCGAGGGGGGCCTGTTCCTAGCGAAAAAGT
TATTATCACGGCCCTGTCTAAGCCGCCTGTCAATCCCCGAGAGTTTCTGAGGTCTATAGACCTCGGAGGA
TTGCCAGATGAAGACTTGATAATTGGCCTCAAGCCAAAGGAACGGGAATTGAAGATTGAAGGTCGATTCT
TTGCTCTAATGTCATGGAATCTAAGATTGTATTTTGTCATCACTGAAAAACTCTTGGCCAACTACATCTT
GCCACTTTTTGACGCGCTGACTATGACAGACAACCTGAACAAGGTGTTTAAAAAGCTGATCGACAGGGTC
ACCGGGCAAGGGCTTTTGGACTATTCAAGGGTCACATATGCATTTCACCTGGACTATGAAAAGTGGAACA
ACCATCAAAGATTAGAGTCAACAGAGGATGTATTTTCTGTCCTAGATCAAGTGTTTGGATTGAAGAGAGT
GTTTTCTAGAACACACGAGTTTTTTCAAAAGGCCTGGATCTATTATTCAGACAGATCAGACCTCATCGGG
TTACGGGAGGATCAAATATACTGCTTAGATGCGTCCAACGGCCCAACCTGTTGGAATGGCCAGGATGGCG
GGCTAGAAGGCTTACGGCAGAAGGGCTGGAGTCTAGTCAGCTTATTGATGATAGATAGAGAATCTCAAAT
CAGGAACACAAGAACCAAAATACTAGCTCAAGGAGACAACCAGGTTTTATGTCCGACATACATGTTGTCG
CCAGGGCTATCTCAAGAGGGGCTCCTCTATGAATTGGAGAGAATATCAAGGAATGCACTTTCGATATACA
GAGCCGTCGAGGAAGGGGCATCTAAGCTAGGGCTGATCATCAAGAAAGAAGAGACCATGTGTAGTTATGA
CTTCCTCATCTATGGAAAAACCCCTTTGTTTAGAGGTAACATATTGGTGCCTGAGTCCAAAAGATGGGCC
AGAGTCTCTTGCGTCTCTAATGACCAAATAGTCAACCTCGCCAATATAATGTCGACAGTGTCCACCAATG
CGCTAACAGTGGCACAACACTCTCAATCTTTGATCAAACCGATGAGGGATTTTCTGCTCATGTCAGTACA
GGCAGTCTTTCACTACCTGCTATTTAGCCCAATCTTAAAGGGAAGAGTTTACAAGATTCTGAGCGCTGAA
GGGGAGAGCTTTCTCCTAGCCATGTCAAGGATAATCTATCTAGATCCTTCTTTGGGAGGGATATCTGGAA
TGTCCCTCGGAAGATTCCATATACGACAGTTCTCAGACCCTGTCTCTGAAGGGTTATCCTTCTGGAGAGA
GATCTGGTTAAGCTCCCAAGAGTCCTGGATTCACGCGTTGTGTCAAGAGGCTGGAAACCCAGATCTTGGA
GAGAGAACACTCGAGAGCTTCACTCGCCTTCTAGAAGATCCGACCACCTTAAATATCAGAGGAGGGGCCA
GTCCTACCATTCTACTCAAGGATGCAATCAGAAAGGCTTTATATGACGAGGTGGACAAGGTGGAAAATTC
AGAGTTTCGAGAGGCAATCCTGTTGTCCAAGACCCATAGAGATAATTTTATACTCTTCTTAATATCTGTT
GAGCCTCTGTTTCCTCGATTTCTCAGTGAGCTATTCAGTTCGTCTTTTTTGGGAATCCCCGAGTCAATCA
TTGGATTGATACAAAACTCCCGAACGATAAGAAGGCAGTTTAGAAAGAGTCTCTCAAAAACTTTAGAAGA
ATCCTTCTACAACTCAGAGATCCACGGGATTAGTCGGATGACCCAGACACCTCAGAGGGTTGGGGGGGTG
TGGCCTTGCTCTTCAGAGAGGGCAGATCTACTTAGGGAGATCTCTTGGGGAAGAAAAGTGGTAGGCACGA
CAGTTCCTCACCCTTCTGAGATGTTGGGATTACTTCCCAAGTCCTCTATTTCTTGCACTTGTGGAGCAAC
AGGAGGAGGCAATCCTAGAGTTTCTGTATCAGTACTCCCGTCCTTTGATCAGTCATTTTTTTCACGAGGC
CCCCTAAAGGGATACTTGGGCTCGTCCACCTCTATGTCGACCCAGCTATTCCATGCATGGGAAAAAGTCA
CTAATGTTCATGTGGTGAAGAGAGCTCTATCGTTAAAAGAATCTATAAACTGGTTCATTACTAGAGATTC
CAACTTGGCTCAAGCTCTAATTAGGAACATTATGTCTCTGACAGGCCCTGATTTCCCTCTAGAGGAGGCC
CCTGTCTTCAAAAGGACGGGGTCAGCCTTGCATAGGTTCAAGTCTGCCAGATACAGCGAAGGAGGGTATT
CTTCTGTCTGCCCGAACCTCCTCTCTCATATTTCTGTTAGTACAGACACCATGTCTGATTTGACCCAAGA
CGGGAAGAACTACGATTTCATGTTCCAGCCATTGATGCTTTATGCACAGACATGGACATCAGAGCTGGTA
CAGAGAGACACAAGGCTAAGAGACTCTACGTTTCATTGGCACCTCCGATGCAACAGGTGTGTGAGACCCA
TTGACGACGTGACCCTGGAGACCTCTCAGATCTTCGAGTTTCCGGATGTGTCGAAAAGAATATCCAGAAT
GGTTTCTGGGGCTGTGCCTCACTTCCAGAGGCTTCCCGATATCCGTCTGAGACCAGGAGATTTTGAATCT
CTAAGCGGTAGAGAAAAGTCTCACCATATCGGATCAGCTCAGGGGCTCTTATACTCAATCTTAGTGGCAA
TTCACGACTCAGGATACAATGATGGAACCATCTTCCCTGTCAACATATACGGCAAGGTTTCCCCTAGAGA
CTATTTGAGAGGGCTCGCAAGGGGAGTATTGATAGGATCCTCGATTTGCTTCTTGACAAGAATGACAAAT
ATCAATATTAATAGACCTCTTGAATTGGTCTCAGGGGTAATCTCATATATTCTCCTGAGGCTAGATAACC
ATCCCTCCTTGTACATAATGCTCAGAGAACCGTCTCTTAGAGGAGAGATATTTTCTATCCCTCAGAAAAT
CCCCGCCGCTTATCCAACCACTATGAAAGAAGGCAACAGATCAATCTTGTGTTATCTCCAACATGTGCTA
CGCTATGAGCGAGAGATAATCACGGCGTCTCCAGAGAATGACTGGCTATGGATCTTTTCAGACTTTAGAA
GTGCCAAAATGACGTACCTATCCCTCATTACTTACCAGTCTCATCTTCTACTCCAGAGGGTTGAGAGAAA
CCTATCTAAGAGTATGAGAGATAACCTGCGACAATTGAGTTCTTTGATGAGGCAGGTGCTGGGCGGGCAC
GGAGAAGATACCTTAGAGTCAGACGACAACATTCAACGACTGCTAAAAGACTCTTTACGAAGGACAAGAT
GGGTGGATCAAGAGGTGCGCCATGCAGCTAGAACCATGACTGGAGATTACAGCCCCAACAAGAAGGTGTC
CCGTAAGGTAGGATGTTCAGAATGGGTCTGCTCTGCTCAACAGGTTGCAGTCTCTACCTCAGCAAACCCG
GCCCCTGTCTCGGAGCTTGACATAAGGGCCCTCTCTAAGAGGTTCCAGAACCCTTTGATCTCGGGCTTGA
GAGTGGTTCAGTGGGCAACCGGTGCTCATTATAAGCTTAAGCCTATTCTAGATGATCTCAATGTTTTCCC
ATCTCTCTGCCTTGTAGTTGGGGACGGGTCAGGGGGGATATCAAGGGCAGTCCTCAACATGTTTCCAGAT
GCCAAGCTTGTGTTCAACAGTCTTTTAGAGGTGAATGACCTGATGGCTTCCGGAACACATCCACTGCCTC
CTTCAGCAATCATGAGGGGAGGAAATGATATCGTCTCCAGAGTGATAGATCTTGACTCAATCTGGGAAAA
ACCGTCCGACTTGAGAAACTTGGCAACCTGGAAATACTTCCAGTCAGTCCAAAAGCAGGTCAACATGTCC
TATGACCTCATTATTTGCGATGCAGAAGTTACTGACATTGCATCTATCAACCGGATCACCCTGTTAATGT
CCGATTTTGCATTGTCTATAGATGGACCACTCTATTTGGTCTTCAAAACTTATGGGACTATGCTAGTAAA
TCCAAACTACAAGGCTATTCAACACCTGTCAAGAGCGTTCCCCTCGGTCACAGGGTTTATCACCCAAGTA
ACTTCGTCTTTTTCATCTGAGCTCTACCTCCGATTCTCCAAACGAGGGAAGTTTTTCAGAGATGCTGAGT
ACTTGACCTCTTCCACCCTTCGAGAAATGAGCCTTGTGTTATTCAATTGTAGCAGCCCCAAGAGTGAGAT
GCAGAGAGCTCGTTCCTTGAACTATCAGGATCTTGTGAGAGGATTTCCTGAAGAAATCATATCAAATCCT
TACAATGAGATGATCATAACTCTGATTGACAGTGATGTAGAATCTTTTCTAGTCCACAAGATGGTTGATG
ATCTTGAGTTACAGAGGGGAACTCTGTCTAAAGTGGCTATCATTATAGCCATCATGATAGTTTTCTCCAA
CAGAGTCTTCAACGTTTCCAAACCCCTAACTGACCCCTCGTTCTATCCACCGTCTGATCCCAAAATCCTG
AGGCACTTCAACATATGTTGCAGTACTATGATGTATCTATCTACTGCTTTAGGTGACGTCCCTAGCTTCG
CAAGACTTCACGACCTGTATAACAGACCTATAACTTATTACTTCAGAAAGCAAGTCATTCGAGGGAACGT
TTATCTATCTTGGAGTTGGTCCAACGACACCTCAGTGTTCAAAAGGGTAGCCTGTAATTCTAGCCTGAGT
CTGTCATCTCACTGGATCAGGTTGATTTACAAGATAGTGAAGACTACCAGACTCGTTGGCAGCATCAAGG
ATCTATCCAGAGAAGTGGAAAGACACCTTCATAGGTACAACAGGTGGATCACCCTAGAGGATATCAGATC
TAGATCATCCCTACTAGACTACAGTTGCCTGTGAACCGGATACTCCTGGAAGCCTGCCCATGCTAAGACT
CTTGTGTGATGTATCTTGAAAAAAACAAGATCCTAAATCTGAACCTTTGGTTGTTTGATTGTTTTTCTCA
TTTTTGTTGTTTATTTGTTAAGCGTGGGTCGGCATGGCATCTCCACCTCCTCGCGGTCCGACCTGGGCAT
CCGAAGGAGGACGCACGTCCACTCGGATGGCTAAGGGAGGGCGGGGATCCGGCTGCTAACAAAGCCCGAA
AGGAAGCTGAGTTGGCTGCTGCCACCGCTGAGCAATAACTAGCATAACCCCTTGGGGCCTCTAAACGGGT
CTTGAGGGGTTTTTTGCTGAAAGGAGGAACTATATCCGGATCCACTAGTTCTAGAGCGGCCGCCACCGCG
GTGGAGCTCCAGCTTTTGTTCCCTTTAGTGAGGGTTAATTGCGCGCTTGGCGTAATCATGGTCATAGCTG
TTTCCTGTGTGAAATTGTTATCCGCTCACAATTCCACACAACATACGAGCCGGAAGCATAAAGTGTAAAG
CCTGGGGTGCCTAATGAGTGAGCTAACTCACATTAATTGCGTTGCGCTCACTGCCCGCTTTCCAGTCGGG
AAACCTGTCGTGCCAGCTGCATTAATGAATCGGCCAACGCGCGGGGAGAGGCGGTTTGCGTATTGGGCGC
TCTTCCGCTTCCTCGCTCACTGACTCGCTGCGCTCGGTCGTTCGGCTGCGGCGAGCGGTATCAGCTCACT
CAAAGGCGGTAATACGGTTATCCACAGAATCAGGGGATAACGCAGGAAAGAACATGTGAGCAAAAGGCCA
GCAAAAGGCCAGGAACCGTAAAAAGGCCGCGTTGCTGGCGTTTTTCCATAGGCTCCGCCCCCCTGACGAG
CATCACAAAAATCGACGCTCAAGTCAGAGGTGGCGAAACCCGACAGGACTATAAAGATACCAGGCGTTTC
CCCCTGGAAGCTCCCTCGTGCGCTCTCCTGTTCCGACCCTGCCGCTTACCGGATACCTGTCCGCCTTTCT
CCCTTCGGGAAGCGTGGCGCTTTCTCATAGCTCACGCTGTAGGTATCTCAGTTCGGTGTAGGTCGTTCGC
TCCAAGCTGGGCTGTGTGCACGAACCCCCCGTTCAGCCCGACCGCTGCGCCTTATCCGGTAACTATCGTC
TTGAGTCCAACCCGGTAAGACACGACTTATCGCCACTGGCAGCAGCCACTGGTAACAGGATTAGCAGAGC
GAGGTATGTAGGCGGTGCTACAGAGTTCTTGAAGTGGTGGCCTAACTACGGCTACACTAGAAGGACAGTA
TTTGGTATCTGCGCTCTGCTGAAGCCAGTTACCTTCGGAAAAAGAGTTGGTAGCTCTTGATCCGGCAAAC
AAACCACCGCTGGTAGCGGTGGTTTTTTTGTTTGCAAGCAGCAGATTACGCGCAGAAAAAAAGGATCTCA
AGAAGATCCTTTGATCTTTTCTACGGGGTCTGACGCTCAGTGGAACGAAAACTCACGTTAAGGGATTTTG
GTCATGAGATTATCAAAAAGGATCTTCACCTAGATCCTTTTAAATTAAAAATGAAGTTTTAAATCAATCT
AAAGTATATATGAGTAAACTTGGTCTGACAGTTACCAATGCTTAATCAGTGAGGCACCTATCTCAGCGAT
CTGTCTATTTCGTTCATCCATAGTTGCCTGACTCCCCGTCGTGTAGATAACTACGATACGGGAGGGCTTA
CCATCTGGCCCCAGTGCTGCAATGATACCGCGAGACCCACGCTCACCGGCTCCAGATTTATCAGCAATAA
ACCAGCCAGCCGGAAGGGCCGAGCGCAGAAGTGGTCCTGCAACTTTATCCGCCTCCATCCAGTCTATTAA
TTGTTGCCGGGAAGCTAGAGTAAGTAGTTCGCCAGTTAATAGTTTGCGCAACGTTGTTGCCATTGCTACA
GGCATCGTGGTGTCACGCTCGTCGTTTGGTATGGCTTCATTCAGCTCCGGTTCCCAACGATCAAGGCGAG
TTACATGATCCCCCATGTTGTGCAAAAAAGCGGTTAGCTCCTTCGGTCCTCCGATCGTTGTCAGAAGTAA
GTTGGCCGCAGTGTTATCACTCATGGTTATGGCAGCACTGCATAATTCTCTTACTGTCATGCCATCCGTA
AGATGCTTTTCTGTGACTGGTGAGTACTCAACCAAGTCATTCTGAGAATAGTGTATGCGGCGACCGAGTT
GCTCTTGCCCGGCGTCAATACGGGATAATACCGCGCCACATAGCAGAACTTTAAAAGTGCTCATCATTGG
AAAACGTTCTTCGGGGCGAAAACTCTCAAGGATCTTACCGCTGTTGAGATCCAGTTCGATGTAACCCACT
CGTGCACCCAACTGATCTTCAGCATCTTTTACTTTCACCAGCGTTTCTGGGTGAGCAAAAACAGGAAGGC
AAAATGCCGCAAAAAAGGGAATAAGGGCGACACGGAAATGTTGAATACTCATACTCTTCCTTTTTCAATA
TTATTGAAGCATTTATCAGGGTTATTGTCTCATGAGCGGATACATATTTGAATGTATTTAGAAAAATAAA
CAAATAGGGGTTCCGCGCACATTTCCCCGAAAAGTGCCACCTG
Features (pLannotate 1.2.2; 27 found; start..end, strand, type, name):
      3..361     +  rep_origin     f1 ori (sequence partly withheld): f1 bacteriophage origin of replication; arrow indicates direction of (+) strand synthesis
    463..618     -  CDS            lacZα (fragment): LacZα fragment of β-galactosidase; lacZ fragment
    624..652     -  misc_feature   MCS (fragment): pBluescript multiple cloning site
    658..1037    +  enhancer       CMV enhancer: human cytomegalovirus immediate early enhancer
   1038..1241    +  promoter       CMV promoter: human cytomegalovirus (CMV) immediate early promoter
   1237..1270    +  LTR            5' LTR (truncated) (fragment): truncated 5' long terminal repeat (LTR) from HIV-1
   1286..1304    +  promoter       T7 promoter: promoter for bacteriophage T7 RNA polymerase
   1330..1355    +  misc_RNA       sTRSV HHRz (fragment): hammerhead ribozyme from the tobacco ringspot virus satellite RNA (Khvorova et al., 2003)
   1441..2790    +  CDS            N: NCAP_RABVS - Experimental evidence at protein level: Swiss-Prot protein existence level 1. Encapsidates the genome in a ratio of one protein N per nine ribonucleotides, protecting it from nucleases. If expressed without protein P it binds non-specifically RNA and therefore can bind it's own mRNA. Interaction with protein P abolishes any non-specific RNA binding, and prevents phosphorylation. The soluble N-P complex encapsidates specifically the genomic RNA, with protein N protecting the genome like a pearl necklace. The encapsidated genomic RNA is termed the nucleocapsid (NC) and serves as tem
   2884..3774    +  CDS            P: PHOSP_RABVS - Experimental evidence at protein level: Swiss-Prot protein existence level 1. Non catalytic polymerase cofactor and regulatory protein that plays a role in viral transcription and replication. Stabilizes the RNA polymerase L to the N-RNA template and binds the soluble protein N, preventing it from encapsidating non-genomic RNA. Also inhibits host IFN-alpha and IFN-beta signaling by binding and retaining phosphorylated STAT1 in the cytoplasm or by inhibiting the DNA binding of STAT1 in the nucleus. Might be involved, through interaction with host dynein, in intracellular microtubu
   3866..4471    +  CDS            M: MATRX_RABVS - Experimental evidence at protein level: Swiss-Prot protein existence level 1. Plays a major role in assembly, budding and uncoating of virion after membrane fusion (PubMed:33208464). Completely covers the ribonucleoprotein coil and keep it in condensed bullet-shaped form. Inhibits viral transcription and stimulates replication. Plays a major role in early induction of TRAIL-mediated apoptosis in infected neurons (PubMed:12771432, PubMed:9847327). From Rabies virus (strain SAD B19) (RABV).
   4695..5414    +  CDS            EGFP: the original enhanced GFP (Yang et al., 1996) mammalian codon-optimized
   5478..6407    +  CDS            Syp: SYPH_MOUSE - Experimental evidence at protein level: Swiss-Prot protein existence level 1. Possibly involved in structural functions as organizing other membrane components or in targeting the vesicles to the plasma membrane (By similarity). Involved in the regulation of short-term and long-term synaptic plasticity. From Mus musculus (Mouse).
   6444..7175    +  CDS            TagRFP-T: TagRFP-T is a basic (constitutively fluorescent) red fluorescent protein published in 2008, derived from Entacmaea quadricolor. It has low acid sensitivity.
   7283..13663   +  CDS            L: L_RABVS - Experimental evidence at protein level: Swiss-Prot protein existence level 1. RNA-directed RNA polymerase that catalyzes the replication of viral genomic RNA. The template is composed of the viral RNA tightly encapsidated by the nucleoprotein (N). The replicase mode is dependent on intracellular N protein concentration. In this mode, the polymerase replicates the whole viral genome without recognizing transcriptional signals, and the replicated genome is not caped or polyadenylated. From Rabies virus (strain SAD B19) (RABV).
  13795..13887   +  ncRNA          HDV ribozyme: Accession: RF00094 - Hepatitis delta virus ribozyme
  13894..13943   +  CDS            SET1 (fragment): solubility-enhancement tag derived from T7 phage gene 10B
  13951..13998   +  terminator     T7 terminator: transcription terminator for bacteriophage T7 RNA polymerase
  14020..14061   -  misc_feature   MCS (fragment): pBluescript multiple cloning site
  14074..14092   -  promoter       T3 promoter: promoter for bacteriophage T3 RNA polymerase
  14135..14157   -  protein_bind   lac operator (fragment): The lac repressor binds to the lac operator to inhibit transcription in E. coli. This inhibition can be relieved by adding lactose or isopropyl-β-D-thiogalactopyranoside (IPTG). lac repressor encoded by lacI
  14161..14191   -  promoter       lac promoter: promoter for the E. coli lac operon
  14206..14227   -  protein_bind   CAP binding site: CAP binding activates transcription in the presence of cAMP. E. coli catabolite activator protein
  14240..14332   -  CDS            lacI (fragment): lac repressor; lacI; The lac repressor binds to the lac operator to inhibit transcription in E. coli. This inhibition can be relieved by adding lactose or isopropyl-β-D-thiogalactopyranoside (IPTG).
  14515..15103   -  rep_origin     ori: high-copy-number ColE1/pMB1/pBR322/pUC origin of replication
  15274..16134   -  CDS            AmpR: β-lactamase; bla; confers resistance to ampicillin, carbenicillin, and related antibiotics
  16135..16239   -  promoter       AmpR promoter: bla
