[The description below was written by a language model from this plasmid's Addgene catalogue record and pLannotate feature annotations shown in this document.]
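Description:
pRVdG-N-P-M-EGFP-SynPhRFP-L (also called pRVdG-4E5SR) is a roughly 16.3 kb rabies virus genome plasmid built on the cSPBN/pSAD backbone, carrying a full-length cDNA of a glycoprotein-deleted SAD B19 rabies genome. It is maintained in E. coli on a pBluescript-type framework, with a high-copy ColE1/pUC origin, an f1 origin, remnants of the lacZα/MCS region, and ampicillin resistance.

The viral cDNA lies downstream of a CMV enhancer/promoter and a T7 promoter. It is bracketed by a hammerhead ribozyme at the 5′ end and a hepatitis delta virus ribozyme followed by a T7 terminator at the 3′ end. This arrangement lets a primary transcript made in mammalian cells be trimmed to exact viral genome ends, which is what permits encapsidation and recovery of infectious virus from DNA. Within the genome, the annotated genes run N, P, M, then two transgenes, then L. No G coding sequence is annotated, and EGFP and a mouse synaptophysin–TagRFP-T fusion (TagRFP-T at the C terminus) sit between M and L as separate coding regions. The catalogue lists CMV as the promoter for both inserts. In the rescued virus, however, they would be expected to be transcribed by the viral polymerase like the other rabies genes, though the table does not annotate the viral transcription signals.

The plasmid is used to produce G-deleted rabies vectors, which need the glycoprotein supplied in trans to spread. In infected neurons, EGFP would fill the cell while the synaptophysin fusion marks presynaptic terminals in red, consistent with the axonal and subcellular labelling described in the associated publication.
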