Addgene plasmid #52483: pRVdG-N-P-M-EGFP-SynPhRFP-L
Purpose: Expresses EGFP and Synaptophysin-TagRFP-T
Depositing lab: Sebastian Seung. Depositing organization: Massachusetts Institute of Technology. Publication: Axonal and subcellular labelling using modified rabies viral vectors. Wickersham IR, Sullivan HA, Seung HS. Nat Commun. 2013;4:2332. doi: 10.1038/ncomms3332. PubMed 23945836.
Backbone
  Vector backbone: cSPBN (pSAD)
  Backbone manufacturer: Karl-Klaus Conzelmann & Matthias Schnell
  Backbone size w/o insert (bp): 13851
  Total vector size (bp): 16266
  Vector type: Mammalian Expression ; Rabies Virus
Growth in bacteria
  Bacterial resistance: Ampicillin, 100 μg/mL
  Growth temperature: 37°C
  Growth strain: DH5alpha
  Growth instructions: DH5alpha at 37C
  Copy number: High Copy
Gene/Insert 1
  Gene/Insert name: EGFP (alt name: Enhanced Green Fluorescent Protein)
  Species: Synthetic
  Insert size (bp): 720
  Promoter: CMV
  Cloning method: Unknown
  Sequencing primers: 5′ unknown
Gene/Insert 2
  Gene/Insert name: Synaptophysin-TagRFP-T (alt name: SR)
  Species: Synthetic
  Insert size (bp): 1695
  Promoter: CMV
  Tag / fusion protein: TagRFP-T (C terminal on insert)
  Cloning method: Unknown
  Sequencing primers: 5′ unknown
Terms and licenses: Academic/Nonprofit Terms; Industry Terms: Not Available to Industry
Depositor comments: Alternative plasmid name: pRVdG-4E5SR
How to cite: pRVdG-N-P-M-EGFP-SynPhRFP-L was a gift from Sebastian Seung (Addgene plasmid # 52483 ; http://n2t.net/addgene:52483 ; RRID:Addgene_52483)
