>Addgene plasmid #52483 | pRVdG-N-P-M-EGFP-SynPhRFP-L | addgene partial sequence | sequence record 82247 | CMV-F 5'-CGCAAATGGGCGGTAGGCGTG-3'
TCTCTGGCTAACTAGAGAACCCACTGCTTACTGGCTTATCGAAATTAATACGACTCACTATAGGGAGACC
CAAGCTGGCTAGATTAAGCGTCTGATGAGTCCGTGAGGACGAAACCCGGCGTACCGGGTCACGCTTAACA
ACCAGATCAAAGAAAAAACAGACATTGTCAATTGCAAAGCAAAAATGTAACACCCCTACAATGGATGCCG
ACAAGATTGTATTCAAAGTCAATAATCAGGTGGTCTCTTTGAAGCCTGAGATTATCGTGGATCAATATGA
GTACAAGTACCCTGCCATCAAAGATTTGAAAAAGCCCTGTATAACCCTAGGAAAGGCTCCCGATTTAAAT
AAAGCATACAAGTCAGTTTTGTCAGGCATGAGCGCCGCCAAACTTAATCCTGACGATGTATGTTCCTATT
TGGCAGCGGCAATGCAGTTTTTTGAGGGGACATGTCCGGAAGACTGGACCAGCTATGGAATTGTGATTGC
ACGAAAAGGAGATAAGATCACCCCAGGTTCTCTGGTGGAGATAAAACGTACTGATGTAGAAGGGAATTGG
GCTCTGACAGGAGGCATGGAACTGACAAGAGACCCCACTGTCCCTGAGCATGCGTCCTTAGTCGGTCTTC
TCTTGAGTCTGTATAGGTTGAGCAAAATATCCGGGCAAAACACTGGTAACTATAAGACAAACATTGCAGA
CAGGATAGAGCAGATTTTTGAGACAGCCCCTTTTGTTAAAATCGTGGAACACCATACTCTAATGACAACT
CACAAAATGTGTGCTAATTGGAGTACTATACCAAACTTCAGATTTTTGGCCGGAACCTATGACATGTTTT
TCTCCCGGATTGAGCATCTATATTCAGCAATCAGAGTGGGCACAGTTGTCACTGCTTATGAAGACTGTTC
AGGACTGGTATCATTTACTGGGTTCATAAAACAAATCAATCTCACCGCTAGAGAGGCAATACTA
