>Addgene plasmid #52483 | pRVdG-N-P-M-EGFP-SynPhRFP-L | addgene partial sequence | sequence record 82249 | B19M-F 5'-ACAAAGGTCCGAAGAGGACA-3'
ATCAGATTATATCCCGCAAATTTATCACTTGTTTACCTCTGGAGGAGAGAACATATGGGCTCAACTCCAA
CCCTTGGGAGCAATATAACAAAAAACATGTTATGGTGCCATTAAACCGCTGCATTTCATCAAAGTCAAGT
TGATTACCTTTACATTTTGATCCTCTTGGATGTGAAAAAAACTATTAACATCCCTCAAAAGACCCCGGGA
AAGCCGCCACCATGGTGAGCAAGGGCGAGGAGCTGTTCACCGGGGTGGTGCCCATCCTGGTCGAGCTGGA
CGGCGACGTAAACGGCCACAAGTTCAGCGTGTCCGGCGAGGGCGAGGGCGATGCCACCTACGGCAAGCTG
ACCCTGAAGTTCATCTGCACCACCGGCAAGCTGCCCGTGCCCTGGCCCACCCTCGTGACCACCCTGACCT
ACGGCGTGCAGTGCTTCAGCCGCTACCCCGACCACATGAAGCAGCACGACTTCTTCAAGTCCGCCATGCC
CGAAGGCTACGTCCAGGAGCGCACCATCTTCTTCAAGGACGACGGCAACTACAAGACCCGCGCCGAGGTG
AAGTTCGAGGGCGACACCCTGGTGAACCGCATCGAGCTGAAGGGCATCGACTTCAAGGAGGACGGCAACA
TCCTGGGGCACAAGCTGGAGTACAACTACAACAGCCACAACGTCTATATCATGGCCGACAAGCAGAAGAA
CGGCATCAAGGTGAACTTCAAGATCCGCCACAACATCGAGGACGGCAGCGTGCAGCTCGCCGACCACTAC
CAGCAGAACACCCCCATCGGCGACGGCCCCGTGCTGCTGCCCGACAACCACTACCTGA
