>Addgene plasmid #52483 | pRVdG-N-P-M-EGFP-SynPhRFP-L | addgene partial sequence | sequence record 82818 | EGFP-C 5'-CATGGTCCTGCTGGAGTTCGTG-3'
GGACGAGCTGTACAAGTAATTAATTAACGTCCTTTCAACGATCCAAGTCCATGAAAAAAACTAACACCCC
TCCCGTACGGCCGCCACCATGGACGTGGTGAATCAGCTGGTGGCTGGGGGTCAGTTCCGGGTGGTCAAGG
AGCCCCTTGGCTTCGTGAAGGTGCTGCAGTGGGTCTTTGCCATCTTCGCCTTTGCTACGTGCGGCAGCTA
CACCGGAGAGCTTCGGCTGAGCGTGGAGTGTGCCAACAAGACGGAGAGTGCCCTCAACATCGAAGTCGAA
TTTGAGTACCCATTCAGGCTGCACCAAGTGTACTTTGATGCACCCTCCTGCGTTAAAGGGGGCACTACCA
AGATCTTCCTAGTTGGTGACTACTCCTCCTCGGGTGAATTCTTTGTCACCGTGGCTGTGTTTGCCTTCCT
CTACTCCATGGGGGCCCTGGCCACCTACATCTTCCTGCAGAACAAGTACCGAGAGAACAACAAAGGGCCA
ATGATGGACTTCCTGGCCACAGCAGTGTTCGCTTTCATGTGGCTAGTTAGCTCATCCGCCTGGGCCAAAG
GCCTGTCCGATGTGAAGATGGCCACTGACCCAGAGAACATTATCAAGGAGATGCCTATGTGCCGCCAGAC
AGGAAACACATGCAAGGAACTGAGGGACCCTGTGACTTCAGGACTCAACACCTCGGTGGTGTTTGGCTTC
CTGAACCTGGTGCTCTGGGTTGGCAACCTATGGTTCGTGTTCAAGGAGACAGGCTGGGCCGCCCCATTCA
TGCGCGCACCTCCAGGCGCCCCAGAAAAGCAACCAGCTCCTGGCGATGCCTACGGCGATGCGGGCTATGG
GCAGGGCCCCGGA
