>Addgene plasmid #52483 | pRVdG-N-P-M-EGFP-SynPhRFP-L | addgene partial sequence | sequence record 82821 | T7term 5'-GCTAGTTATTGCTCAGCGG-3'
TGTTAGCAGCCGGATCCCCGCCCTCCCTTAGCCATCCGAGTGGACGTGCGTCCTCCTTCGGATGCCCAGG
TCGGACCGCGAGGAGGTGGAGATGCCATGCCGACCCACGCTTAACAAATAAACAACAAAAATGAGAAAAA
CAATCAAACAACCAAAGGTTCAGATTTAGGATCTTGTTTTTTTCAAGATACATCACACAAGAGTCTTAGC
ATGGGCAGGCTTCCAGGAGTATCCGGTTCACAGGCAACTGTAGTCTAGTAGGGATGATCTAGATCTGATA
TCCTCTAGGGTGATCCACCTGTTGTACCTATGAAGGTGTCTTTCCACTTCTCTGGATAGATCCTTGATGC
TGCCAACGAGTCTGGTAGTCTTCACTATCTTGTAAATCAACCTGATCCAGTGAGATGACAGACTCAGGCT
AGAATTACAGGCTACCCTTTTGAACACTGAGGTGTCGTTGGACCAACTCCAAGATAGATAAACGTTCCCT
CGAATGACTTGCTTTCTGAAGTAATAAGTTATAGGTCTGTTATACAGGTCGTGAAGTCTTGCGAAGCTAG
GGACGTCACCTAAAGCAGTAGATAGATACATCATAGTACTGCAACATATGTTGAAGTGCCTCAGGATTTT
GGGATCAGACGGTGGATAGAACGAGGGGTCAGTTAGGGGTTTGGAAACGTTGAAGACTCTGTTGGAGAAA
ACTATCATGATGGCTATAATGATAGCCACTTTAGACAGAGTTCCCCTCTGTAACTCAAGATCATCAACCA
TCTTGTGGACTAGAAAAGATTCTACATCACTGTCAATCAGA
